>Addgene plasmid #193533 | pIM39 | addgene full sequence | sequence record 378705 | Addgene NGS Result
AACAAAACCCATCGTACGGCCAAGGAAGTCTCCAATAACTGTGATCCACCACAAGCGCCAGGGTTTTCCC
AGTCACGACGTTGTAAAACGACGGCCAGTCATGCATAATCCGCACGCATCTGGAATAAGGAAGTGCCATT
CCGCCTGACCTCAAATAATGATTTTATTTTGACTGATAGTGACCTGTTCGTTGCAACAGATTGATGAGCA
ATGCTTTTTTATAATGCCAACTTTGTACAAAAAAGCAGGCTTCGAAGGAGATAGAACCATGTGGAAGTGC
AACCATTGTAAACATGAATTTGCCGGAGGTGCTACAAGAATTGAAGAGCATATCACTGGCAAAGGAAACA
ATATTACAAAATGCCCAAAATATGGTGCCCATGAAGAAGATGAAATTAACTTGGGAGACCAGATAGTGGA
GCATGATTCTGCTGCATTTGAAAAGGCGTTTTTTTATCCAAAGGGGGACCCTGATGCTGTTTGTATCAGA
AATAGCGATATTGAGCTTTTACAGCCTGAGAAATGCCTTAATGATAATATCATTGACTTTTATATCAATT
ATTTGAAAAATAAACTCCCAACTGATAAACAGGACAGGTTTCACTTTTTCAATTGCTTTTTCTTTCCTAA
GCTTGTTGATTTAAGCACAGATAATCCATCAATTGCTTCTGATGGTAAAGCAGCATTTCAGCGTGTAAGC
AAATTGACAAGAAAAGTGAACCTTTTTAAAACGGATTATATCTTCATTCCCATAAACTATAGTCTTCACT
GGAGTTTGATTGTCATTTGTCACCCTGCTGAAGTCATGACATGCTACAGAGATGAAGAAACTAAGGGATC
TCCCAAAGAAGCTTGCATCTTGCACATGGATTCCCGAAAAGGAATTCATCAAGATCTCCACAATGTTTTC
CAAAGTTATCTATGTGAAGAATGGAAAGAGAGGCACAACAATGTGAGGGATGATGATGTTTCTTCTATAT
TTTTACATCTTCCATTCGTGCCACTTGAGCTGCCTCAGCAACAAAATGCATACGATTGTGGCATCTTTTT
GCTCCACTATGTGGAACGTTTTCTGGAACAAGCTCCAATCAACTTCAACCGTTCCATGATAAGCAAGTTC
AGTTATTGGTTCCCTCCACCAGACCCAGCTTTCTTGTACAAAGTTGGCATTATAAGAAAGCATTGCTTAT
CAATTTGTTGCAACGAACAGGTCACTATCAGTCAAAATAAAATCATTATTTGAGGCTAGGTGGAGGCTCA
GTGATGATAAGTCTGCGATGGTGGATGCATGTGTCATGGTCATAGCTGTTTCCTGTGTGAAATTGTTATC
CGCTCAGAGGGCACAATCCTATTCCGCGCTATCCGACAATCTCCAAGACATTAGGTGGAGTTCAGTTCGG
CGTATGGCATATGTCGCTGGAAAGAACATGTGAGCAAAAGGCCAGCAAAAGGCCAGGAACCGTAAAAAGG
CCGCGTTGCTGGCGTTTTTCCATAGGCTCCGCCCCCCTGACGAGCATCACAAAAATCGACGCTCAAGTCA
GAGGTGGCGAAACCCGACAGGACTATAAAGATACCAGGCGTTTCCCCCTGGAAGCTCCCTCGTGCGCTCT
CCTGTTCCGACCCTGCCGCTTACCGGATACCTGTCCGCCTTTCTCCCTTCGGGAAGCGTGGCGCTTTCTC
ATAGCTCACGCTGTAGGTATCTCAGTTCGGTGTAGGTCGTTCGCTCCAAGCTGGGCTGTGTGCACGAACC
CCCCGTTCAGCCCGACCGCTGCGCCTTATCCGGTAACTATCGTCTTGAGTCCAACCCGGTAAGACACGAC
TTATCGCCACTGGCAGCAGCCACTGGTAACAGGATTAGCAGAGCGAGGTATGTAGGCGGTGCTACAGAGT
TCTTGAAGTGGTGGCCTAACTACGGCTACACTAGAAGAACAGTATTTGGTATCTGCGCTCTGCTGAAGCC
AGTTACCTTCGGAAAAAGAGTTGGTAGCTCTTGATCCGGCAAACAAACCACCGCTGGTAGCGGTGGTTTT
TTTGTTTGCAAGCAGCAGATTACGCGCAGAAAAAAAGGATCTCAAGAAGATCCTTTGATCTTTTCTACGG
GGTCTGACGCTCTATTCAACAAAGCCGCCGTCCCGTCAAGTCAGCGTAAATGGGTAGGGGGCTTCAAATC
GTCCGCTCTGCCAGTGTTACAACCAATTAACAAATTCTGATTAGAAAAACTCATCGAGCATCAAATGAAA
CTGCAATTTATTCATATCAGGATTATCAATACCATATTTTTGAAAAAGCCGTTTCTGTAATGAAGGAGAA
AACTCACCGAGGCAGTTCCATAGGATGGCAAGATCCTGGTATCGGTCTGCGATTCCGACTCGTCCAACAT
CAATACAACCTATTAATTTCCCCTCGTCAAAAATAAGGTTATCAAGTGAGAAATCACCATGAGTGACGAC
TGAATCCGGTGAGAATGGCAAAAGCTTATGCATTTCTTTCCAGACTTGTTCAACAGGCCAGCCATTACGC
TCGTCATCAAAATCACTCGCATCAACCAAACCGTTATTCATTCGTGATTGCGCCTGAGCGAGACGAAATA
CGCGATCGCTGTTAAAAGGACAATTACAAACAGGAATCGAATGCAACCGGCGCAGGAACACTGCCAGCGC
ATCAACAATATTTTCACCTGAATCAGGATATTCTTCTAATACCTGGAATGCTGTTTTCCCGGGGATCGCA
GTGGTGAGTAACCATGCATCATCAGGAGTACGGATAAAATGCTTGATGGTCGGAAGAGGCATAAATTCCG
TCAGCCAGTTTAGTCTGACCATCTCATCTGTAACATCATTGGCAACGCTACCTTTGCCATGTTTCAGAAA
CAACTCTGGCGCATCGGGCTTCCCATACAATCGATAGATTGTCGCACCTGATTGCCCGACATTATCGCGA
GCCCATTTATACCCATATAAATCAGCATCCATGTTGGAATTTAATCGCGGCCTCGAGCAAGACGTTTCCC
GTTGAATATGGCTCATAACACCCCTTGTATTACTGTTTATGTAAGCAGACAGTTTTATTGTTCATGATGA
TATATTTTTATCTTGTGCAATGTAACATCAGAGATTTTGAGACACAACGTGGCTTTCCCCCGCCGCTCTA
GAACTAGTGGATCCAAATAAAACGAAAGGCTCAGTCGAAAGACTGGGCCTTTCGTTTTATCTGTTGTTTG
TCGCATTATACGAGACGTCCAGGTTGGGATACCTGA
Features (pLannotate 1.2.2; 8 found; start..end, strand, type, name):
     56..99      -  CDS            lacZα (fragment): LacZα fragment of β-galactosidase; lacZ fragment
    152..251     +  protein_bind   attL1: mutant version of attL; recombination site for the Gateway® LR reaction LR Clonase™
    455..1180    +  CDS            ULP2B (fragment): ULP2B_ARATH - Experimental evidence at protein level: Swiss-Prot protein existence level 1. Protease that catalyzes two essential functions in the SUMO pathway: processing of full-length SUMOs to their mature forms and deconjugation of SUMO from targeted proteins. From Arabidopsis thaliana (Mouse-ear cress).
   1143..1242    -  protein_bind   attL2: mutant version of attL; recombination site for the Gateway® LR reaction LR Clonase™
   1487..2075    -  rep_origin     ori: high-copy-number ColE1/pMB1/pBR322/pUC origin of replication
   2211..3026    -  CDS            KanR: aminoglycoside phosphotransferase; aph(3')-Ia; confers resistance to kanamycin in bacteria or G418 (Geneticin®) in eukaryotes
   3142..3164    +  misc_feature   MCS (fragment): pBluescript multiple cloning site
   3164..3210    +  terminator     rrnB T1 terminator: transcription terminator T1 from the E. coli rrnB gene
