[The description below was written by a language model from this plasmid's Addgene catalogue record and pLannotate feature annotations shown in this document.]
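Description:
pIM39 is a Gateway entry clone of about 3.3 kb, built on the pTWIST ENTRY backbone. It carries one member (ID#82) of a collection of integrated domains taken from plant NLR immune receptors. It is maintained in E. coli from a high-copy ColE1/pUC-type origin and selected with kanamycin through an aph(3')-Ia aminoglycoside phosphotransferase gene. The remaining annotated backbone elements are a short lacZα remnant, a fragment of a pBluescript-type multiple cloning site and an rrnB T1 transcription terminator.

The insert lies between attL1 and attL2 recombination sites and derives from the soybean gene model Glyma.18G281600.1.p. Automated annotation matches most of this region to a fragment of Arabidopsis ULP2B, a protease that matures SUMO precursors and removes SUMO from conjugated proteins. This suggests that the integrated domain resembles a ULP-type SUMO protease, but the match is based on homology and the sequence is not of Arabidopsis origin. The predicted match runs slightly into the attL2 annotation, so its exact boundaries should be treated as approximate. No promoter, tag or reporter is annotated, as expected for an entry clone that is not meant to express its insert directly.

The attL sites allow an LR Clonase reaction to move the domain into any attR-containing destination vector, which then supplies the promoter, fusion partners and host-specific elements. According to the record, the plasmid belongs to a toolkit of NLR integrated domains intended to help identify host targets of plant pathogen effectors. The record does not name particular destination vectors or assays.
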