Addgene plasmid #193533: pIM39
Purpose: pENTRY clone for NLR Integrated Domain ID#82
Depositing lab: Nemo Peeters. Depositing organization: CNRS UMR 2594, INRA UMR 0441, Laboratoire des Interactions Plantes Micro-organismes (LIPM). Publication: An NLR integrated domain toolkit to identify plant pathogen effector targets. Landry D, Mila I, Sabbagh CRR, Zaffuto M, Pouzet C, Tremousaygue D, Dabos P, Deslandes L, Peeters N. Plant J. 2023 Sep;115(5):1443-1457. doi: 10.1111/tpj.16331. Epub 2023 Jul 24. PubMed 37248633.
Backbone
  Vector backbone: pTWIST ENTRY
  Vector type: pENTRY clone
Growth in bacteria
  Bacterial resistance: Kanamycin, 50 μg/mL
  Growth temperature: 37°C
  Growth strain: DH5alpha
  Copy number: High Copy
Gene/Insert
  Gene/Insert name: ID#82
  Species: Soybean (Glyma.18G281600.1.p)
  Cloning method: Ligation Independent Cloning
  Sequencing primers: 5′ n/a
Terms and licenses: Academic/Nonprofit Terms; Industry Terms: Not Available to Industry
How to cite: pIM39 was a gift from Nemo Peeters (Addgene plasmid # 193533 ; http://n2t.net/addgene:193533 ; RRID:Addgene_193533)
