>Addgene plasmid #193533 | pIM39 | depositor partial sequence | sequence record 374707 | insert
TCGAAGGAGATAGAACCATGTGGAAGTGCAACCATTGTAAACATGAATTTGCCGGAGGTGCTACAAGAAT
TGAAGAGCATATCACTGGCAAAGGAAACAATATTACAAAATGCCCAAAATATGGTGCCCATGAAGAAGAT
GAAATTAACTTGGGAGACCAGATAGTGGAGCATGATTCTGCTGCATTTGAAAAGGCGTTTTTTTATCCAA
AGGGGGACCCTGATGCTGTTTGTATCAGAAATAGCGATATTGAGCTTTTACAGCCTGAGAAATGCCTTAA
TGATAATATCATTGACTTTTATATCAATTATTTGAAAAATAAACTCCCAACTGATAAACAGGACAGGTTT
CACTTTTTCAATTGCTTTTTCTTTCCTAAGCTTGTTGATTTAAGCACAGATAATCCATCAATTGCTTCTG
ATGGTAAAGCAGCATTTCAGCGTGTAAGCAAATTGACAAGAAAAGTGAACCTTTTTAAAACGGATTATAT
CTTCATTCCCATAAACTATAGTCTTCACTGGAGTTTGATTGTCATTTGTCACCCTGCTGAAGTCATGACA
TGCTACAGAGATGAAGAAACTAAGGGATCTCCCAAAGAAGCTTGCATCTTGCACATGGATTCCCGAAAAG
GAATTCATCAAGATCTCCACAATGTTTTCCAAAGTTATCTATGTGAAGAATGGAAAGAGAGGCACAACAA
TGTGAGGGATGATGATGTTTCTTCTATATTTTTACATCTTCCATTCGTGCCACTTGAGCTGCCTCAGCAA
CAAAATGCATACGATTGTGGCATCTTTTTGCTCCACTATGTGGAACGTTTTCTGGAACAAGCTCCAATCA
ACTTCAACCGTTCCATGATAAGCAAGTTCAGTTATTGGTTCCCTCCACCAG
