>Addgene plasmid #193533 | pIM39 | depositor partial sequence | sequence record 374708 | pTwist+ENTR backbone
AACAAAACCCATCGTACGGCCAAGGAAGTCTCCAATAACTGTGATCCACCACAAGCGCCAGGGTTTTCCC
AGTCACGACGTTGTAAAACGACGGCCAGTCATGCATAATCCGCACGCATCTGGAATAAGGAAGTGCCATT
CCGCCTGACCTCAAATAATGATTTTATTTTGACTGATAGTGACCTGTTCGTTGCAACAGATTGATGAGCA
ATGCTTTTTTATAATGCCAACTTTGTACAAAAAAGCAGGCTNNNNNNNNNNNNNNNNNNNNNNNNNNNNN
NNNNNNNNNNNNNNNNNNNNNACCCAGCTTTCTTGTACAAAGTTGGCATTATAAGAAAGCATTGCTTATC
AATTTGTTGCAACGAACAGGTCACTATCAGTCAAAATAAAATCATTATTTGAGGCTAGGTGGAGGCTCAG
TGATGATAAGTCTGCGATGGTGGATGCATGTGTCATGGTCATAGCTGTTTCCTGTGTGAAATTGTTATCC
GCTCAGAGGGCACAATCCTATTCCGCGCTATCCGACAATCTCCAAGACATTAGGTGGAGTTCAGTTCGGC
GTATGGCATATGTCGCTGGAAAGAACATGTGAGCAAAAGGCCAGCAAAAGGCCAGGAACCGTAAAAAGGC
CGCGTTGCTGGCGTTTTTCCATAGGCTCCGCCCCCCTGACGAGCATCACAAAAATCGACGCTCAAGTCAG
AGGTGGCGAAACCCGACAGGACTATAAAGATACCAGGCGTTTCCCCCTGGAAGCTCCCTCGTGCGCTCTC
CTGTTCCGACCCTGCCGCTTACCGGATACCTGTCCGCCTTTCTCCCTTCGGGAAGCGTGGCGCTTTCTCA
TAGCTCACGCTGTAGGTATCTCAGTTCGGTGTAGGTCGTTCGCTCCAAGCTGGGCTGTGTGCACGAACCC
CCCGTTCAGCCCGACCGCTGCGCCTTATCCGGTAACTATCGTCTTGAGTCCAACCCGGTAAGACACGACT
TATCGCCACTGGCAGCAGCCACTGGTAACAGGATTAGCAGAGCGAGGTATGTAGGCGGTGCTACAGAGTT
CTTGAAGTGGTGGCCTAACTACGGCTACACTAGAAGAACAGTATTTGGTATCTGCGCTCTGCTGAAGCCA
GTTACCTTCGGAAAAAGAGTTGGTAGCTCTTGATCCGGCAAACAAACCACCGCTGGTAGCGGTGGTTTTT
TTGTTTGCAAGCAGCAGATTACGCGCAGAAAAAAAGGATCTCAAGAAGATCCTTTGATCTTTTCTACGGG
GTCTGACGCTCTATTCAACAAAGCCGCCGTCCCGTCAAGTCAGCGTAAATGGGTAGGGGGCTTCAAATCG
TCCGCTCTGCCAGTGTTACAACCAATTAACAAATTCTGATTAGAAAAACTCATCGAGCATCAAATGAAAC
TGCAATTTATTCATATCAGGATTATCAATACCATATTTTTGAAAAAGCCGTTTCTGTAATGAAGGAGAAA
ACTCACCGAGGCAGTTCCATAGGATGGCAAGATCCTGGTATCGGTCTGCGATTCCGACTCGTCCAACATC
AATACAACCTATTAATTTCCCCTCGTCAAAAATAAGGTTATCAAGTGAGAAATCACCATGAGTGACGACT
GAATCCGGTGAGAATGGCAAAAGCTTATGCATTTCTTTCCAGACTTGTTCAACAGGCCAGCCATTACGCT
CGTCATCAAAATCACTCGCATCAACCAAACCGTTATTCATTCGTGATTGCGCCTGAGCGAGACGAAATAC
GCGATCGCTGTTAAAAGGACAATTACAAACAGGAATCGAATGCAACCGGCGCAGGAACACTGCCAGCGCA
TCAACAATATTTTCACCTGAATCAGGATATTCTTCTAATACCTGGAATGCTGTTTTCCCGGGGATCGCAG
TGGTGAGTAACCATGCATCATCAGGAGTACGGATAAAATGCTTGATGGTCGGAAGAGGCATAAATTCCGT
CAGCCAGTTTAGTCTGACCATCTCATCTGTAACATCATTGGCAACGCTACCTTTGCCATGTTTCAGAAAC
AACTCTGGCGCATCGGGCTTCCCATACAATCGATAGATTGTCGCACCTGATTGCCCGACATTATCGCGAG
CCCATTTATACCCATATAAATCAGCATCCATGTTGGAATTTAATCGCGGCCTCGAGCAAGACGTTTCCCG
TTGAATATGGCTCATAACACCCCTTGTATTACTGTTTATGTAAGCAGACAGTTTTATTGTTCATGATGAT
ATATTTTTATCTTGTGCAATGTAACATCAGAGATTTTGAGACACAACGTGGCTTTCCCCCGCCGCTCTAG
AACTAGTGGATCCAAATAAAACGAAAGGCTCAGTCGAAAGACTGGGCCTTTCGTTTTATCTGTTGTTTGT
CGCATTATACGAGACGTCCAGGTTGGGATACCTGA
